Addgene plasmid #53732: pBRα-σ70 D581G
Purpose: Plpp/PlacUV5- directed synthesis of the alpha NTD fused to E. coli σ70 region 4. Used as two-hybrid control. For cloning purposes, see Addgene plasmid 53734.
Depositing lab: Ann Hochschild. Depositing organization: Harvard Medical School. Publication: Activation of prokaryotic transcription through arbitrary protein-protein contacts. Dove SL, Joung JK, Hochschild A. Nature. 1997 Apr 10;386(6625):627-30. 10.1038/386627a0 PubMed 9121589.
Backbone
  Vector backbone: pBR322
  Vector type: Bacterial Expression
Growth in bacteria
  Bacterial resistance: Ampicillin, 100 μg/mL
  Growth temperature: 37°C
  Growth strain: NEB5alpha F'LacIQ
  Growth instructions: We recommend using a lacIQ strain, such as NEB5alpha F'LacIQ, in order to ensure that the expression of potentially toxic fusion proteins is kept repressed.
  Copy number: Unknown
Gene/Insert
  Gene/Insert name: RNAP alpha NTD (aa 1-248) fused to E. coli sigma 70 (aa 528-613) (alt name: rpoA-rpoD fusion)
  Species: E. coli
  Mutation: The sigma 70 moiety carries the D581G substitution
  Promoter: lpp/lacUV5 (tandem promoter)
  Cloning method: Restriction Enzyme; 5′ cloning site NA (unknown if destroyed); 3′ cloning site NA (unknown if destroyed)
  Sequencing primers: 5′ pBRa_F (approx 100 bp upstream of hte 3' end of alpha NTD) 5’ gaacagcgtaccgacctggac 3’
Terms and licenses: Academic/Nonprofit Terms; Industry Terms: Not Available to Industry
Depositor comments: This plasmid is used in conjuction with the other Ann Hochschild Bacterial 2-hybrid system plasmids (Addgene plasmids 53730, 53731, 53732, 53733, and 53734) and must be used in the reporter strain, FW102 OL2–62 (Addgene item 53735). Please see the associated article for links to all of these plasmids: http://www.addgene.org/browse/article/8393/ The following articles can provide more information on using the bacterial 2-hybrid system: Dove, et al. 1997 PMID 9121589 Dove and Hochschild 1998 PMID 9499408 Deaconescu, et al. 2006 PMID 16469698 Deighan, et al. 2008 PMID 18832144 Kuznedelov, et al. 2002 PMID 11823642
How to cite: pBRα-σ70 D581G was a gift from Ann Hochschild (Addgene plasmid # 53732 ; http://n2t.net/addgene:53732 ; RRID:Addgene_53732)
