[The description below was written by a language model from this plasmid's Addgene catalogue record.]
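Description:
pBRα-σ70 D581G is a bacterial expression plasmid built on the pBR322 backbone and selected in E. coli with ampicillin. The record lists its copy number as unknown, and no feature table is provided, so the origin and other backbone elements can only be inferred from the pBR322 parentage. The payload is an rpoA-rpoD gene fusion. It encodes the N-terminal domain of the E. coli RNA polymerase alpha subunit (residues 1-248) joined to region 4 of the primary sigma factor σ70 (residues 528-613), and the σ70 moiety carries the D581G substitution. Expression is driven by a tandem lpp/lacUV5 promoter. Because lacUV5 responds to Lac repressor, the depositor recommends a lacIQ host so that synthesis of potentially toxic fusion proteins stays repressed until induction.

The plasmid belongs to a transcription-based bacterial two-hybrid system. In this kind of assay, a protein fused to the alpha NTD is assembled into RNA polymerase in place of the native alpha C-terminal domain. Contact between that tethered domain and a partner fused to a DNA-bound protein positioned upstream of a test promoter recruits the polymerase and activates a reporter gene. This shows that arbitrary protein-protein contacts can activate prokaryotic transcription. This particular construct serves as a two-hybrid control rather than a cloning vehicle, and a separate vector in the same set is meant for building new alpha fusions. It is used together with the companion plasmids of the system and must be tested in the dedicated reporter strain named by the depositor. The record does not identify the interaction partner for the σ70 region 4 moiety, and it does not explain the functional effect of the D581G change.
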