>Addgene plasmid #53732 | pBRα-σ70 D581G | addgene partial sequence | sequence record 87677 | pBRrevBam 5'-GGTGATGTCGGCGATATAGG-3'
GGCCACGATGCGTCCGGCGTAGAGGATCCTAGGTTAATCGTCCAGGAAGCTACGCAGCACTTCAGAACGG
CTCGGGTGACGCAGTTTGCGCAGCGCCTTCGCTTCGATCTGACGGATACGTTCGCGGGTAACGCCGAACT
GTTTACCCACTTCTTCCAGCGTGTAGTCGGTGTTCATATCGATACCGAAACGCATACGCAGAACTTTTGC
TTCACGCGCGGTCAGGCCAGCCAGCACGTCGTGCGTTGCCGCACGCAGGCTTTCGGTGGTCGCAGAATCC
AGCGGCAGCTCGAGCTCTGGTTTCTCTTCTTTCACTTCAGGCTGACGTACATCACGTAAGTCAACGAAAG
CTTCCAGTTGTTCAGCCAGAATGGTTGCCGCACGACGAATCGCCTCTTCAGGATCGATTGTGCCGTTGGT
TTCCATTTCGATGACCAGCTTGTCCAGGTCGGTACGCTGTTCTACACGCGCTGCTTCAACATTGTAGGCA
ATACGCTCCACAGGGCTGTAGCATGCGTCGACCAGCAGACGGCCGATTGGGCGCTCATCTTCTTCCGAAT
GAATTCGGGTAGAAGCCGGCACATAACCACGACCGCGCTGAACTTTGATACGCATGCTAATAGACGCGTT
CTCATCGGTCAGGTGGCAGATCACGTGCTGCGGCTTGACGATTTCGACATCACCGTCGTGGGTGATATCG
GCTGCAGTCACAGGGCCAATGCCAGATTTATTCAAGGTAAGAATAACTTCATCTTTGCCCTGAACTCTCA
CCGCCAGCCCTTTCAGGT
