>Addgene plasmid #53732 | pBRα-σ70 D581G | addgene partial sequence | sequence record 87697 | M13pUC-Rev 5'-AGCGGATAACAATTTCACACAGG-3'
ACTCTAGACCAAAGAGAGGACACAATGCAGGGTTCTGTGACAGAGTTTCTAAAACCGCGCCTGGTTGATA
TCGAGCAAGTGAGTTCGACGCACGCCAAGGTGACCCTTGAGCCTTTAGAGCGTGGCTTTGGCCATACTCT
GGGTAACGCACTGCGCCGTATTCTGCTCTCATCGATGCCGGGTTGCGCGGTGACCGAGGTTGAGATTGAT
GGTGTACTACATGAGTACAGCACCAAAGAAGGCGTTCAGGAAGATATCCTGGAAATCCTGCTCAACCTGA
AAGGGCTGGCGGTGAGAGTTCAGGGCAAAGATGAAGTTATTCTTACCTTGAATAAATCTGGCATTGGCCC
TGTGACTGCAGCCGATATCACCCACGACGGTGATGTCGAAATCGTCAAGCCGCAGCACGTGATCTGCCAC
CTGACCGATGAGAACGCGTCTATTAGCATGCGTATCAAAGTTCAGCGCGGTCGTGGTTATGTGCCGGCTT
CTACCCGAATTCATTCGGAAGAAGATGAGCGCCCAATCGGCCGTCTGCTGGTCGACGCATGCTACAGCCC
TGTGGAGCGTATTGCCTACAATGTTGAAGCAGCGCGTGTAGAACAGCGTACCGACCTGGACAAGCTGGTC
ATCGAAATGGAAACCAACGGCACAATCGATCCTGAAGAGGCGATTCGTCGTGCGGCAACCATTCTGGCTG
AACAACTGGAAGCTTTCGTTGACTTACGTGATGTACGTCAGCCTGAAGTGAAAGAAGAGAAACCAGAGCT
CGAGCTGCCGCTGGATTCTGCGACCACCGAAAGCCTGCGTGCGGCAACGCACGACGTGCTGGCTGGCCTG
ACCGCGCGTGAAGCAAAAGTTCTGCGTATGCGTTTCGGTATCGATATGAACACCGA
